Addgene plasmid #216174: pHAGE2-TetO-mCherry
Purpose: Generate lentiviruses to act as a positive transduction control for pHAGE2-TetO vectors in pluripotency reprogramming
Depositing lab: Ralf Jauch. Depositing organization: University of Hong Kong. Publication: An acidic residue within the OCT4 dimerization interface of SOX17 is necessary and sufficient to overcome its pluripotency-inducing activity. Ho SY, Hu H, Ho DHH, Renom APS, Yeung SW, Boerner F, Weng M, Hutchins AP, Jauch R. Stem Cell Reports. 2025 Mar 11;20(3):102398. doi: 10.1016/j.stemcr.2025.102398. Epub 2025 Feb 6. PubMed 39919754.
Backbone
  Vector backbone: pHAGE2-TetO
  Vector type: Lentiviral
Growth in bacteria
  Bacterial resistance: Ampicillin, 100 μg/mL
  Growth temperature: 37°C
  Growth strain: NEB Stable
  Copy number: High Copy
Gene/Insert
  Gene/Insert name: mCherry
  Species: Synthetic
  Cloning method: Restriction Enzyme; 5′ cloning site Unknown (unknown if destroyed)
Terms and licenses: Academic/Nonprofit Terms; Industry Terms: Not Available to Industry
How to cite: pHAGE2-TetO-mCherry was a gift from Ralf Jauch (Addgene plasmid # 216174 ; http://n2t.net/addgene:216174 ; RRID:Addgene_216174)
