[The description below was written by a language model from this plasmid's Addgene catalogue record and pLannotate feature annotations shown in this document.]
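Description:
pHAGE2-TetO-mCherry is an HIV-1-derived lentiviral transfer plasmid built on the pHAGE2-TetO backbone, with a full sequence of about 7 kb. It is maintained in E. coli through a high-copy ColE1/pUC-type origin and selected with ampicillin via the bla (AmpR) gene and its promoter. The backbone also retains small remnants of lac regulatory sequences (CAP site, lac promoter and operator) and fragments of SV40 elements, which have no evident role in the payload.

The viral portion carries the usual cis-acting elements needed for packaging and transduction. These include an HIV-1 LTR upstream of the Ψ packaging signal with an adjoining gag fragment, the Rev response element for Rev-dependent nuclear export of the genomic RNA, and the cPPT/CTS. A second, truncated LTR lies downstream of the cargo, and short nef-derived stretches flank the LTR regions. Because no viral structural or enzymatic genes are present, particle production depends on separately supplied packaging and envelope functions.

The expression cassette consists of a tetracycline response element with seven tetO copies joined to a minimal CMV promoter, driving the monomeric red fluorescent protein mCherry. It is followed by a WPRE to enhance transcript stability and expression. The plasmid encodes no Tet transactivator, so inducible expression presumably requires one to be provided in the target cells. No mammalian selection marker is annotated. According to the record, the construct is used to make lentivirus that serves as a fluorescent positive control for transduction alongside other pHAGE2-TetO vectors in pluripotency reprogramming experiments.
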