Features (pLannotate 1.2.2; 25 found; start..end, strand, type, name):
      2..272     +  protein_bind   tetracycline response element: contains seven copies of the tetracycline operator tetO tetracycline repressor TetR
    283..300     +  misc_feature   MCS (fragment): pUC18/19 multiple cloning site
    300..367     +  promoter       tight TRE promoter (fragment): Tet-responsive promoter PTight, consisting of seven tet operator sequences followed by the minimal CMV promoter
    435..1142    +  CDS            mCherry: mCherry is a basic (constitutively fluorescent) red fluorescent protein published in 2004, derived from Discosoma sp.. It is reported to be a very rapidly-maturing monomer with low acid sensitivity.
   1159..1747    +  misc_feature   WPRE: woodchuck hepatitis virus posttranscriptional regulatory element
   1742..1852    +  CDS            nef (fragment): NEF_SIVS4 - Experimental evidence at protein level: Swiss-Prot protein existence level 1. Interferes with TCR signaling from the cell membrane. Interacts with CD247/TCRZ (TCR zeta chain) and exert potent down- regulation of cell surface TCR/CD3 complexes. From Simian immunodeficiency virus (isolate F236/smH4) (SIV-sm) (Simian immunodeficiency virus sooty mangabey monkey).
   1895..2075    +  LTR            5' LTR (truncated): truncated 5' long terminal repeat (LTR) from HIV-1
   2208..2312    +  promoter       AmpR promoter: bla
   2313..3173    +  CDS            AmpR: β-lactamase; bla; confers resistance to ampicillin, carbenicillin, and related antibiotics
   3344..3932    +  rep_origin     ori: high-copy-number ColE1/pMB1/pBR322/pUC origin of replication
   4115..4169    +  CDS            lacI (fragment): lac repressor; lacI; The lac repressor binds to the lac operator to inhibit transcription in E. coli. This inhibition can be relieved by adding lactose or isopropyl-β-D-thiogalactopyranoside (IPTG).
   4175..4268    +  rep_origin     SV40 ori (fragment): SV40 origin of replication
   4293..4330    +  CDS            lacI (fragment): lac repressor; lacI; The lac repressor binds to the lac operator to inhibit transcription in E. coli. This inhibition can be relieved by adding lactose or isopropyl-β-D-thiogalactopyranoside (IPTG).
   4343..4364    +  protein_bind   CAP binding site: CAP binding activates transcription in the presence of cAMP. E. coli catabolite activator protein
   4379..4409    +  promoter       lac promoter: promoter for the E. coli lac operon
   4417..4433    +  protein_bind   lac operator: The lac repressor binds to the lac operator to inhibit transcription in E. coli. This inhibition can be relieved by adding lactose or isopropyl-β-D-thiogalactopyranoside (IPTG). lac repressor encoded by lacI
   4467..4550    +  polyA_signal   SV40 poly(A) signal (fragment): SV40 polyadenylation signal
   4717..5046    +  CDS            nef (fragment): NEF_HV1BR - Experimental evidence at protein level: Swiss-Prot protein existence level 1. Extracellular Nef protein targets CD4(+) T-lymphocytes for apoptosis by interacting with CXCR4 surface receptors (PubMed:14990729). From Human immunodeficiency virus type 1 group M subtype B (isolate BRU/LAI) (HIV-1).
   5094..5351    +  LTR            5' LTR (truncated): truncated 5' long terminal repeat (LTR) from HIV-1
   5398..5523    +  misc_feature   HIV-1 Ψ: packaging signal of human immunodeficiency virus type 1
   5507..5845    +  CDS            HIV-1 gag (fragment): gag protein from human immunodeficiency virus 1; gag
   6020..6253    +  misc_feature   RRE: The Rev response element (RRE) of HIV-1 allows for Rev-dependent mRNA export from the nucleus to the cytoplasm.
   6630..6730    +  CDS            Rev (fragment): human immunodeficiency virus 1 (HIV-1) Rev protein; rev; enhances nuclear export of unspliced and incompletely spliced viral mRNAs
   6775..6892    +  misc_feature   cPPT/CTS: central polypurine tract and central termination sequence of HIV-1
   6934..6954    -  promoter       SV40 promoter (fragment): SV40 enhancer and early promoter
>Addgene plasmid #216174 | pHAGE2-TetO-mCherry | addgene full sequence | sequence record 431737 | Addgene NGS Result
CTCCCTATCAGTGATAGAGAAAAGTGAAAGTCGAGTTTACCACTCCCTATCAGTGATAGAGAAAAGTGAA
AGTCGAGTTTACCACTCCCTATCAGTGATAGAGAAAAGTGAAAGTCGAGTTTACCACTCCCTATCAGTGA
TAGAGAAAAGTGAAAGTCGAGTTTACCACTCCCTATCAGTGATAGAGAAAAGTGAAAGTCGAGTTTACCA
CTCCCTATCAGTGATAGAGAAAAGTGAAAGTCGAGTTTACCACTCCCTATCAGTGATAGAGAAAAGTGAA
AGTCGAGCTCGGTACCCGGGTCGAGGTAGGCATGTACGGTGGGAGGCCTATATAAGCAGAGCTCGTTTAG
TGAACCGTCAGATCGCCTGGAGACGCCATCCACGCTGTTTTGACCTCCATAGAAGACACCGGGACCGATC
CAGCCTGCGGCCGCATGGTGAGCAAGGGCGAGGAGGATAACATGGCCATCATCAAGGAGTTCATGCGCTT
CAAGGTGCACATGGAGGGCTCCGTGAACGGCCACGAGTTCGAGATCGAGGGCGAGGGCGAGGGCCGCCCC
TACGAGGGCACCCAGACCGCCAAGCTGAAGGTGACCAAGGGTGGCCCCCTGCCCTTCGCCTGGGACATCC
TGTCCCCTCAGTTCATGTACGGCTCCAAGGCCTACGTGAAGCACCCCGCCGACATCCCCGACTACTTGAA
GCTGTCCTTCCCCGAGGGCTTCAAGTGGGAGCGCGTGATGAACTTCGAGGACGGCGGCGTGGTGACCGTG
ACCCAGGACTCCTCCCTGCAGGACGGCGAGTTCATCTACAAGGTGAAGCTGCGCGGCACCAACTTCCCCT
CCGACGGCCCCGTAATGCAGAAGAAGACCATGGGCTGGGAGGCCTCCTCCGAGCGGATGTACCCCGAGGA
CGGCGCCCTGAAGGGCGAGATCAAGCAGAGGCTGAAGCTGAAGGACGGCGGCCACTACGACGCTGAGGTC
AAGACCACCTACAAGGCCAAGAAGCCCGTGCAGCTGCCCGGCGCCTACAACGTCAACATCAAGTTGGACA
TCACCTCCCACAACGAGGACTACACCATCGTGGAACAGTACGAACGCGCCGAGGGCCGCCACTCCACCGG
CGGCATGGACGAGCTGTACAAGTAAATCGATAGATCCTAATCAACCTCTGGATTACAAAATTTGTGAAAG
ATTGACTGGTATTCTTAACTATGTTGCTCCTTTTACGCTATGTGGATACGCTGCTTTAATGCCTTTGTAT
CATGCTATTGCTTCCCGTATGGCTTTCATTTTCTCCTCCTTGTATAAATCCTGGTTGCTGTCTCTTTATG
AGGAGTTGTGGCCCGTTGTCAGGCAACGTGGCGTGGTGTGCACTGTGTTTGCTGACGCAACCCCCACTGG
TTGGGGCATTGCCACCACCTGTCAGCTCCTTTCCGGGACTTTCGCTTTCCCCCTCCCTATTGCCACGGCG
GAACTCATCGCCGCCTGCCTTGCCCGCTGCTGGACAGGGGCTCGGCTGTTGGGCACTGACAATTCCGTGG
TGTTGTCGGGGAAATCATCGTCCTTTCCTTGGCTGCTCGCCTGTGTTGCCACCTGGATTCTGCGCGGGAC
GTCCTTCTGCTACGTCCCTTCGGCCCTCAATCCAGCGGACCTTCCTTCCCGCGGCCTGCTGCCGGCTCTG
CGGCCTCTTCCGCGTCTTCGCCTTCGCCCTCAGACGAGTCGGATCTCCCTTTGGGCCGCCTCCCCGCCTG
GTACCTTTAAGACCAATGACTTACAAGGCAGCTGTAGATCTTAGCCACTTTTTAAAAGAAAAGGGGGGAC
TGGAAGGGCTAATTCACTCCCAACGAAGACAAGATCACCTGCAGGACAGGCGCGCCCTGCTTTTTGCTTG
TACTGGGTCTCTCTGGTTAGACCAGATCTGAGCCTGGGAGCTCTCTGGCTAACTAGGGAACCCACTGCTT
AAGCCTCAATAAAGCTTGCCTTGAGTGCTTCAAGTAGTGTGTGCCCGTCTGTTGTGTGACTCTGGTAACT
AGAGATCCCTCAGACCCTTTTAGTCAGTGTGGAAAATCTCTAGCACCCGGGCGATTAAGGAAAGGGCTAG
ATCATTCTTGAAGACGAAAGGGCCTCGTGATACGCCTATTTTTATAGGTTAATGTCATGATAATAATGGT
TTCTTAGACGTCAGGTGGCACTTTTCGGGGAAATGTGCGCGGAACCCCTATTTGTTTATTTTTCTAAATA
CATTCAAATATGTATCCGCTCATGAGACAATAACCCTGATAAATGCTTCAATAATATTGAAAAAGGAAGA
GTATGAGTATTCAACATTTCCGTGTCGCCCTTATTCCCTTTTTTGCGGCATTTTGCCTTCCTGTTTTTGC
TCACCCAGAAACGCTGGTGAAAGTAAAAGATGCTGAAGATCAGTTGGGTGCACGAGTGGGTTACATCGAA
CTGGATCTCAACAGCGGTAAGATCCTTGAGAGTTTTCGCCCCGAAGAACGTTTTCCAATGATGAGCACTT
TTAAAGTTCTGCTATGTGGCGCGGTATTATCCCGTGTTGACGCCGGGCAAGAGCAACTCGGTCGCCGCAT
ACACTATTCTCAGAATGACTTGGTTGAGTACTCACCAGTCACAGAAAAGCATCTTACGGATGGCATGACA
GTAAGAGAATTATGCAGTGCTGCCATAACCATGAGTGATAACACTGCGGCCAACTTACTTCTGACAACGA
TCGGAGGACCGAAGGAGCTAACCGCTTTTTTGCACAACATGGGGGATCATGTAACTCGCCTTGATCGTTG
GGAACCGGAGCTGAATGAAGCCATACCAAACGACGAGCGTGACACCACGATGCCTGTAGCAATGGCAACA
ACGTTGCGCAAACTATTAACTGGCGAACTACTTACTCTAGCTTCCCGGCAACAATTAATAGACTGGATGG
AGGCGGATAAAGTTGCAGGACCACTTCTGCGCTCGGCCCTTCCGGCTGGCTGGTTTATTGCTGATAAATC
TGGAGCCGGTGAGCGTGGGTCTCGCGGTATCATTGCAGCACTGGGGCCAGATGGTAAGCCCTCCCGTATC
GTAGTTATCTACACGACGGGGAGTCAGGCAACTATGGATGAACGAAATAGACAGATCGCTGAGATAGGTG
CCTCACTGATTAAGCATTGGTAACTGTCAGACCAAGTTTACTCATATATACTTTAGATTGATTTAAAACT
TCATTTTTAATTTAAAAGGATCTAGGTGAAGATCCTTTTTGATAATCTCATGACCAAAATCCCTTAACGT
GAGTTTTCGTTCCACTGAGCGTCAGACCCCGTAGAAAAGATCAAAGGATCTTCTTGAGATCCTTTTTTTC
TGCGCGTAATCTGCTGCTTGCAAACAAAAAAACCACCGCTACCAGCGGTGGTTTGTTTGCCGGATCAAGA
GCTACCAACTCTTTTTCCGAAGGTAACTGGCTTCAGCAGAGCGCAGATACCAAATACTGTTCTTCTAGTG
TAGCCGTAGTTAGGCCACCACTTCAAGAACTCTGTAGCACCGCCTACATACCTCGCTCTGCTAATCCTGT
TACCAGTGGCTGCTGCCAGTGGCGATAAGTCGTGTCTTACCGGGTTGGACTCAAGACGATAGTTACCGGA
TAAGGCGCAGCGGTCGGGCTGAACGGGGGGTTCGTGCACACAGCCCAGCTTGGAGCGAACGACCTACACC
GAACTGAGATACCTACAGCGTGAGCTATGAGAAAGCGCCACGCTTCCCGAAGGGAGAAAGGCGGACAGGT
ATCCGGTAAGCGGCAGGGTCGGAACAGGAGAGCGCACGAGGGAGCTTCCAGGGGGAAACGCCTGGTATCT
TTATAGTCCTGTCGGGTTTCGCCACCTCTGACTTGAGCGTCGATTTTTGTGATGCTCGTCAGGGGGGCGG
AGCCTATGGAAAAACGCCAGCAACGCGGCCTTTTTACGGTTCCTGGCCTTTTGCTGGCCTTTTGCTCACA
TGTTCTTTCCTGCGTTATCCCCTGATTCTGTGGATAACCGTATTACCGCCTTTGAGTGAGCTGATACCGC
TCGCCGCAGCCGAACGACCGAGCGCAGCGAGTCAGTGAGCGAGGAAGCGGAAGAGCGCCCAATACGCAAA
CCGCCTCTCCCCGCGCGTTGGCCGATTCATTAATGCAGCAAGCTCATGGCTGACTAATTTTTTTTATTTA
TGCAGAGGCCGAGGCCGCCTCGGCCTCTGAGCTATTCCAGAAGTAGTGAGGAGGCTTTTTTGGAGGCCTA
GGCTTTTGCAAAAAGCTCCCCGTGGCACGACAGGTTTCCCGACTGGAAAGCGGGCAGTGAGCGCAACGCA
ATTAATGTGAGTTAGCTCACTCATTAGGCACCCCAGGCTTTACACTTTATGCTTCCGGCTCGTATGTTGT
GTGGAATTGTGAGCGGATAACAATTTCACACAGGAAACAGCTATGACATGATTACGAATTTCACAAATAA
AGCATTTTTTTCACTGCATTCTAGTTGTGGTTTGTCCAAACTCATCAATGTATCTTATCATGTCTGGATC
AACTGGATAACTCAAGCTAACCAAAATCATCCCAAACTTCCCACCCCATACCCTATTACCACTGCCAATT
ACCTGTGGTTTCATTTACTCTAAACCTGTGATTCCTCTGAATTATTTTCATTTTAAAGAAATTGTATTTG
TTAAATATGTACTACAAACTTAGTAGTTGGAAGGGCTAATTCACTCCCAAAGAAGACAAGATATCCTTGA
TCTGTGGATCTACCACACACAAGGCTACTTCCCTGATTAGCAGAACTACACACCAGGGCCAGGGGTCAGA
TATCCACTGACCTTTGGATGGTGCTACAAGCTAGTACCAGTTGAGCCAGATAAGGTAGAAGAGGCCAATA
AAGGAGAGAACACCAGCTTGTTACACCCTGTGAGCCTGCATGGGATGGATGACCCGGAGAGAGAAGTGTT
AGAGTGGAGGTTTGACAGCCGCCTAGCATTTCATCACGTGGCCCGAGAGCTGCATCCGGAGTACTTCAAG
AACTGCTGATATCGAGCTTGCTACAAGGGACTTTCCGCTGGGGACTTTCCAGGGAGGCGTGGCCTGGGCG
GGACTGGGGAGTGGCGAGCCCTCAGATCCTGCATATAAGCAGCTGCTTTTTGCCTGTACTGGGTCTCTCT
GGTTAGACCAGATCTGAGCCTGGGAGCTCTCTGGCTAACTAGGGAACCCACTGCTTAAGCCTCAATAAAG
CTTGCCTTGAGTGCTTCAAGTAGTGTGTGCCCGTCTGTTGTGTGACTCTGGTAACTAGAGATCCCTCAGA
CCCTTTTAGTCAGTGTGGAAAATCTCTAGCAGTGGCGCCCGAACAGGGACTTGAAAGCGAAAGGGAAACC
AGAGGAGCTCTCTCGACGCAGGACTCGGCTTGCTGAAGCGCGCACGGCAAGAGGCGAGGGGCGGCGACTG
GTGAGTACGCCAAAAATTTTGACTAGCGGAGGCTAGAAGGAGAGAGATGGGTGCGAGAGCGTCAGTATTA
AGCGGGGGAGAATTAGATCGCGATGGGAAAAAATTCGGTTAAGGCCAGGGGGAAAGAAAAAATATAAATT
AAAACATATAGTATGGGCAAGCAGGGAGCTAGAACGATTCGCAGTTAATCCTGGCCTGTTAGAAACATCA
GAAGGCTGTAGACAAATACTGGGACAGCTACAACCATCCCTTCAGACAGGATCAGAAGAACTTAGATCAT
TATATAATACAGTAGCAACCCTCTATTGTGTGCATCAAAGGATAGAGATAAAAGACACCAAGGAAGCTTT
AGACAAGATAGAGGAAGAGCAAAACAAAAGTAAGACCACCGCACAGCAAGCGGCCGGCCGCTGATCTTCA
GACCTGGAGGAGGAGATATGAGGGACAATTGGAGAAGTGAATTATATAAATATAAAGTAGTAAAAATTGA
ACCATTAGGAGTAGCACCCACCAAGGCAAAGAGAAGAGTGGTGCAGAGAGAAAAAAGAGCAGTGGGAATA
GGAGCTTTGTTCCTTGGGTTCTTGGGAGCAGCAGGAAGCACTATGGGCGCAGCGTCAATGACGCTGACGG
TACAGGCCAGACAATTATTGTCTGGTATAGTGCAGCAGCAGAACAATTTGCTGAGGGCTATTGAGGCGCA
ACAGCATCTGTTGCAACTCACAGTCTGGGGCATCAAGCAGCTCCAGGCAAGAATCCTGGCTGTGGAAAGA
TACCTAAAGGATCAACAGCTCCTGGGGATTTGGGGTTGCTCTGGAAAACTCATTTGCACCACTGCTGTGC
CTTGGAATGCTAGTTGGAGTAATAAATCTCTGGAACAGATTTGGAATCACACGACCTGGATGGAGTGGGA
CAGAGAAATTAACAATTACACAAGCTTAATACACTCCTTAATTGAAGAATCGCAAAACCAGCAAGAAAAG
AATGAACAAGAATTATTGGAATTAGATAAATGGGCAAGTTTGTGGAATTGGTTTAACATAACAAATTGGC
TGTGGTATATAAAATTATTCATAATGATAGTAGGAGGCTTGGTAGGTTTAAGAATAGTTTTTGCTGTACT
TTCTATAGTGAATAGAGTTAGGCAGGGATATTCACCATTATCGTTTCAGACCCACCTCCCAACCCCGAGG
GGACCCGACAGGCCCGAAGGAATAGAAGAAGAAGGTGGAGAGAGAGACAGAGACAGATCCATTCGATTAG
TGAACGGATCTCGACGGTATCGCCGAATTCACAAATGGCAGTATTCATCCACAATTTTAAAAGAAAAGGG
GGGATTGGGGGGTACAGTGCAGGGGAAAGAATAGTAGACATAATAGCAACAGACATACAAACTAAAGAAT
TACAAAAACAAATTACAAAAATTCAAAATTTTCGGGTTTATTACAGGGACAGCAGAGATCCAGTTTGGAC
TAGTCCACACCCTAACTGACACACTCGAGTTTACCA
